Addgene plasmid #89788: JM3 [JBEI-6891]
Purpose: Broad host range vector pBBR1-MCS2 containing 'tesA (E. coli), fadB (E. coli), Mlut_11700 (M. luteus) and fadM (E. coli) under control of BAD promoter
Depositing lab: Harry Beller. Depositing organization: Lawrence Berkeley National Laboratory. Publication: Engineering of Ralstonia eutropha H16 for autotrophic and heterotrophic production of methyl ketones. Muller J, MacEachran D, Burd H, Sathitsuksanoh N, Bi C, Yeh YC, Lee TS, Hillson NJ, Chhabra SR, Singer SW, Beller HR. Appl Environ Microbiol. 2013 Jul;79(14):4433-9. doi: 10.1128/AEM.00973-13. Epub 2013 May 17. PubMed 23686271.
Backbone
  Vector backbone: pBBR1-MCS2
  Vector type: Bacterial Expression
Growth in bacteria
  Bacterial resistance: Kanamycin, 50 μg/mL
  Growth temperature: 37°C
  Growth strain: E. coli S17-lambda pir
  Copy number: Unknown
Gene/Insert
  Gene/Insert name: tesA (E. coli), fadB (E. coli), Mlut_11700 (M. luteus) and fadM (E. coli)
  Cloning method: Unknown
Terms and licenses: Academic/Nonprofit Terms; Industry Terms: Not Available to Industry
Depositor comments: Growth Strain: E. coli S17-lambda pir, Medium Copy, gene from E.Coli
How to cite: JM3 [JBEI-6891] was a gift from Harry Beller (Addgene plasmid # 89788 ; http://n2t.net/addgene:89788 ; RRID:Addgene_89788)
