[The description below was written by a language model from this plasmid's Addgene catalogue record and pLannotate feature annotations shown in this document.]
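Description:
JM3 [JBEI-6891] is a bacterial expression plasmid of about 10.7 kb built on the broad-host-range backbone pBBR1-MCS2. It replicates through the pBBR1 oriV together with its cognate Rep protein, a system derived from a Bordetella bronchiseptica plasmid that functions in many Gram-negative species. Selection is by kanamycin, conferred by the Tn5-derived neo (nptII) gene, which is followed by a lambda t0 terminator. Short tnpA and tetracycline-resistance fragments in the annotation appear to be nonfunctional remnants of earlier cloning. The depositor describes the plasmid as medium copy and maintains it in E. coli S17-lambda pir, a strain commonly used as a conjugation donor, although no transfer origin is annotated in the feature table.

The payload is a synthetic four-gene operon under arabinose-inducible control. A divergently transcribed araC regulator sits beside the araBAD promoter, which drives 'tesA, fadB, Mlut_11700 and fadM, with transcription ending at the rrnB T1 and T7Te terminators. The tesA annotation is a fragment, consistent with the 'tesA notation that conventionally denotes the leaderless, cytosolic form of the E. coli thioesterase. E. coli fadB encodes the beta-oxidation enzyme that converts enoyl-CoA to 3-oxoacyl-CoA, and fadM encodes a long-chain acyl-CoA thioesterase. Mlut_11700 from Micrococcus luteus was not detected by the automated annotation, but the roughly 2.3 kb unannotated stretch between fadB and fadM, spanning the origin of the circular map, is where it would be expected. Its function is not stated in the record. According to the associated publication title, the construct was used to engineer Ralstonia eutropha H16 for autotrophic and heterotrophic production of methyl ketones.
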