Features (pLannotate 1.2.2; 13 found; start..end, strand, type, name):
    131..526     +  CDS            fadM: FADM_ECOLI - Also known as tesC, ybaW. Experimental evidence at protein level: Swiss-Prot protein existence level 1. Long-chain acyl-CoA thioesterase that could be involved in beta-oxidation of fatty acids (PubMed:18576672). Is most active with 3,5-tetradecadienoyl-CoA, a metabolite of oleic acid that is hydrolyzed during oleate beta-oxidation, but can also use other substrates such as 3,5-dodecadienoyl-CoA, 9-cis-octadecenoyl-CoA, octadecanoyl-CoA, hexadecanoyl-CoA, 3-hydroxytetradecanoyl-CoA and tetradecanoyl-CoA (PubMed:18576672). From Escherichia coli (strain K12).
    574..645     +  terminator     rrnB T1 terminator: transcription terminator T1 from the E. coli rrnB gene
    661..688     +  terminator     T7Te terminator: phage T7 early transcription terminator
   1889..2660    +  rep_origin     pBBR1 oriV: replication origin of the broad-host-range plasmid pBBR1 from Bordetella bronchiseptica; requires the pBBR1 Rep protein for replication
   2661..3323    +  CDS            pBBR1 Rep: replication protein for the broad-host-range plasmid pBBR1 from Bordetella bronchiseptica
   3384..3453    +  CDS            TcR (fragment): tetracycline efflux protein; tet; confers resistance to tetracycline
   3466..3560    -  terminator     lambda t0 terminator: transcription terminator from phage lambda
   3594..4385    -  CDS            neo: KKA2_KLEPN - Also known as kan, nptII. Experimental evidence at protein level: Swiss-Prot protein existence level 1. Resistance to kanamycin, neomycin, paromomycin, ribostamycin, butirosin and gentamicin B. From Klebsiella pneumoniae.
   4417..4521    -  CDS            tnpA (fragment): TN5P_ECOLX - Also known as tnp. Experimental evidence at protein level: Swiss-Prot protein existence level 1. Mediates transposition of transposon Tn5 by a 'cut and paste' mechanism. First, the monomeric transposase binds the 19 bp inverted DNA repeats flanking the transposon. Then, dimerization of the DNA- bound transposase creates a synaptic DNA complex. After nicking of the first DNA strand, excision of the transposon proceeds through a series of intermediates. The transposase then mediates the insertion of the transposon at a new site by strand transfer. The activity of the wild- type tran
   4528..5406    -  CDS            araC: L-arabinose regulatory protein; araC
   5433..5717    +  promoter       araBAD promoter: araBAD; promoter of the L-arabinose operon of E. coli; the araC regulatory gene is transcribed in the opposite direction (Guzman et al., 1995)
   5756..6301    +  CDS            tesA (fragment): TESA_ECOLI - Also known as apeA From Escherichia coli (strain K12).
   6349..8535    +  CDS            fadB: FADB_ECOLI - Also known as oldB. Experimental evidence at protein level: Swiss-Prot protein existence level 1. Involved in the aerobic and anaerobic degradation of long- chain fatty acids via beta-oxidation cycle. Catalyzes the formation of 3-oxoacyl-CoA from enoyl-CoA via L-3-hydroxyacyl-CoA. It can also use D-3-hydroxyacyl-CoA and cis-3-enoyl-CoA as substrate. From Escherichia coli (strain K12).
>Addgene plasmid #89788 | JM3 [JBEI-6891] | addgene full sequence | sequence record 177988 | Addgene NGS Result
CCGCGAGAAGGCGGCGCGAGGCCGCCGCGGCTGACCGCGGCCGTCCCCGGACGCACCGGGCCCCCGTCAC
CTCGCGGTGGGGATCCGAGCTCCAATTCGCCCTATAGTGACAACGTAAGGTTATTGCGCTATGCAAACAC
AAATCAAAGTTCGTGGATATCATCTCGACGTTTACCAGCACGTCAACAACGCCCGCTACCTTGAATTTCT
CGAAGAAGCCCGCTGGGATGGGTTGGAAAATAGCGACAGTTTTCAGTGGATGACGGCCCATAACATCGCC
TTCGTCGTGGTCAATATCAATATTAACTATCGTCGCCCAGCGGTATTAAGTGACCTGTTAACTATTACCA
GTCAGTTGCAGCAATTAAACGGTAAAAGCGGCATCTTAAGCCAGGTCATTACACTGGAGCCGGAAGGGCA
GGTGGTAGCGGATGCGCTTATTACGTTTGTTTGTATTGATCTTAAAACGCAGAAAGCATTAGCTCTGGAA
GGGGAATTGCGCGAAAAGCTGGAGCAGATGGTTAAGTAACTCGAGGCTAGCGGATCCAAACTCGAGTAAG
GATCTCCAGGCATCAAATAAAACGAAAGGCTCAGTCGAAAGACTGGGCCTTTCGTTTTATCTGTTGTTTG
TCGGTGAACGCTCTCTACTAGAGTCACACTGGCTCACCTTCGGGTGGGCCTTTCTGCGTTTATACCTAGG
GCGTTCGGCTGCGGCTGGCGCTGGGCCTGTTTCTGGCGCTGGACTTCCCGCTGTTCCGTCAGCAGCTTTT
CGCCCACGGCCTTGATGATCGCGGCGGCCTTGGCCTGCATATCCCGATTCAACGGCCCCAGGGCGTCCAG
AACGGGCTTCAGGCGCTCCCGAAGGTCTCGGGCCGTCTCTTGGGCTTGATCGGCCTTCTTGCGCATCTCA
CGCGCTCCTGCGGCGGCCTGTAGGGCAGGCTCATACCCCTGCCGAACCGCTTTTGTCAGCCGGTCGGCCA
CGGCTTCCGGCGTCTCAACGCGCTTTGAGATTCCCAGCTTTTCGGCCAATCCCTGCGGTGCATAGGCGCG
TGGCTCGACCGCTTGCGGGCTGATGGTGACGTGGCCCACTGGTGGCCGCTCCAGGGCCTCGTAGAACGCC
TGAATGCGCGTGTGACGTGCCTTGCTGCCCTCGATGCCCCGTTGCAGCCCTAGATCGGCCACAGCGGCCG
CAAACGTGGTCTGGTCGCGGGTCATCTGCGCTTTGTTGCCGATGAACTCCTTGGCCGACAGCCTGCCGTC
CTGCGTCAGCGGCACCACGAACGCGGTCATGTGCGGGCTGGTTTCGTCACGGTGGATGCTGGCCGTCACG
ATGCGATCCGCCCCGTACTTGTCCGCCAGCCACTTGTGCGCCTTCTCGAAGAACGCCGCCTGCTGTTCTT
GGCTGGCCGACTTCCACCATTCCGGGCTGGCCGTCATGACGTACTCGACCGCCAACACAGCGTCCTTGCG
CCGCTTCTCTGGCAGCAACTCGCGCAGTCGGCCCATCGTTTCATCGGTGCTGCTGGCCGCCCAGTGCTCG
TTCTCTGGCGTCCTGCTGGCGTCAGCGTTGGGCGTCTCGCGCTCGCGGTAGGCGTGCTTGAGACTGGCCG
CCACGTTGCCCATTTTCGCCAGCTTCTTGCATCGCATGATCGCGTATGCCGCCATGCCTGCCCCTCCCTT
TTGGTGTCCAACCGGCTCGACGGGGGCAGCGCAAGGCGGTGCCTCCGGCGGGCCACTCAATGCTTGAGTA
TACTCACTAGACTTTGCTTCGCAAAGTCGTGACCGCCTACGGCGGCTGCGGCGCCCTACGGGCTTGCTCT
CCGGGCTTCGCCCTGCGCGGTCGCTGCGCTCCCTTGCCAGCCCGTGGATATGTGGACGATGGCCGCGAGC
GGCCACCGGCTGGCTCGCTTCGCTCGGCCCGTGGACAACCCTGCTGGACAAGCTGATGGACAGGCTGCGC
CTGCCCACGAGCTTGACCACAGGGATTGCCCACCGGCTACCCAGCCTTCGACCACATACCCACCGGCTCC
AACTGCGCGGCCTGCGGCCTTGCCCCATCAATTTTTTTAATTTTCTCTGGGGAAAAGCCTCCGGCCTGCG
GCCTGCGCGCTTCGCTTGCCGGTTGGACACCAAGTGGAAGGCGGGTCAAGGCTCGCGCAGCGACCGCGCA
GCGGCTTGGCCTTGACGCGCCTGGAACGACCCAAGCCTATGCGAGTGGGGGCAGTCGAAGGGCGAAGCCC
GCCCGCCTGCCCCCCGAGCCTCACGGCGGCGAGTGCGGGGGTTCCAAGGGGGCAGCGCCACCTTGGGCAA
GGCCGAAGGCCGCGCAGTCGATCAACAAGCCCCGGAGGGGCCACTTTTTGCCGGAGGGGGAGCCGCGCCG
AAGGCGTGGGGGAACCCCGCAGGGGTGCCCTTCTTTGGGCACCAAAGAACTAGATATAGGGCGAAATGCG
AAAGACTTAAAAATCAACAACTTAAAAAAGGGGGGTACGCAACAGCTCATTGCGGCACCCCCCGCAATAG
CTCATTGCGTAGGTTAAAGAAAATCTGTAATTGACTGCCACTTTTACGCAACGCATAATTGTTGTCGCGC
TGCCGAAAAGTTGCAGCTGATTGCGCATGGTGCCGCAACCGTGCGGCACCCCTACCGCATGGAGATAAGC
ATGGCCACGCAGTCCAGAGAAATCGGCATTCAAGCCAAGAACAAGCCCGGTCACTGGGTGCAAACGGAAC
GCAAAGCGCATGAGGCGTGGGCCGGGCTTATTGCGAGGAAACCCACGGCGGCAATGCTGCTGCATCACCT
CGTGGCGCAGATGGGCCACCAGAACGCCGTGGTGGTCAGCCAGAAGACACTTTCCAAGCTCATCGGACGT
TCTTTGCGGACGGTCCAATACGCAGTCAAGGACTTGGTGGCCGAGCGCTGGATCTCCGTCGTGAAGCTCA
ACGGCCCCGGCACCGTGTCGGCCTACGTGGTCAATGACCGCGTGGCGTGGGGCCAGCCCCGCGACCAGTT
GCGCCTGTCGGTGTTCAGTGCCGCCGTGGTGGTTGATCACGACGACCAGGACGAATCGCTGTTGGGGCAT
GGCGACCTGCGCCGCATCCCGACCCTGTATCCGGGCGAGCAGCAACTACCGACCGGCCCCGGCGAGGAGC
CGCCCAGCCAGCCCGGCATTCCGGGCATGGAACCAGACCTGCCAGCCTTGACCGAAACGGAGGAATGGGA
ACGGCGCGGGCAGCAGCGCCTGCCGATGCCCGATGAGCCGTGTTTTCTGGACGATGGCGAGCCGTTGGAG
CCGCCGACACGGGTCACGCTGCCGCGCCGGTAGCACTTGGGTTGCGCAGCAACCCGTAAGTGCGCTGTTC
CAGACTATCGGCTGTAGCCGCCTCGCCGCCCTATACCTTGTCTGCCTCCCCGCGTTGCGTCGCGGTGCAT
GGAGCCGGGCCACCTCGACCTGAATGGAAGCTTGGATTCTCACCAATAAAAAACGCCCGGCGGCAACCGA
GCGTTCTGAACAAATCCAGATGGAGTTCTGAGGTCATTACTGGATCTATCAACAGGAGTCCAAGCGAGCT
CTCGAACCCCAGAGTCCCGCTCAGAAGAACTCGTCAAGAAGGCGATAGAAGGCGATGCGCTGCGAATCGG
GAGCGGCGATACCGTAAAGCACGAGGAAGCGGTCAGCCCATTCGCCGCCAAGCTCTTCAGCAATATCACG
GGTAGCCAACGCTATGTCCTGATAGCGGTCCGCCACACCCAGCCGGCCACAGTCGATGAATCCAGAAAAG
CGGCCATTTTCCACCATGATATTCGGCAAGCAGGCATCGCCATGGGTCACGACGAGATCCTCGCCGTCGG
GCATGCGCGCCTTGAGCCTGGCGAACAGTTCGGCTGGCGCGAGCCCCTGATGCTCTTCGTCCAGATCATC
CTGATCGACAAGACCGGCTTCCATCCGAGTACGTGCTCGCTCGATGCGATGTTTCGCTTGGTGGTCGAAT
GGGCAGGTAGCCGGATCAAGCGTATGCAGCCGCCGCATTGCATCAGCCATGATGGATACTTTCTCGGCAG
GAGCAAGGTGAGATGACAGGAGATCCTGCCCCGGCACTTCGCCCAATAGCAGCCAGTCCCTTCCCGCTTC
AGTGACAACGTCGAGCACAGCTGCGCAAGGAACGCCCGTCGTGGCCAGCCACGATAGCCGCGCTGCCTCG
TCCTGCAGTTCATTCAGGGCACCGGACAGGTCGGTCTTGACAAAAAGAACCGGGCGCCCCTGCGCTGACA
GCCGGAACACGGCGGCATCAGAGCAGCCGATTGTCTGTTGTGCCCAGTCATAGCCGAATAGCCTCTCCAC
CCAAGCGGCCGGAGAACCTGCGTGCAATCCATCTTGTTCAATCATGCGAAACGATCCTCATCCTGTCTCT
TGATCAGATCATGATCCCCTGCGCCATCAGATCCTTGGCGGCAAGAAAGCCATCCAGTTTACTTTGCAGG
GCTTCCCAACCTTACCAGAGGGCGCCCCAGCTGGCAATTCCGACGTCTTATGACAACTTGACGGCTACAT
CATTCACTTTTTCTTCACAACCGGCACGGAACTCGCTCGGGCTGGCCCCGGTGCATTTTTTAAATACCCG
CGAGAAATAGAGTTGATCGTCAAAACCAACATTGCGACCGACGGTGGCGATAGGCATCCGGGTGGTGCTC
AAAAGCAGCTTCGCCTGGCTGATACGTTGGTCCTCGCGCCAGCTTAAGACGCTAATCCCTAACTGCTGGC
GGAAAAGATGTGACAGACGCGACGGCGACAAGCAAACATGCTGTGCGACGCTGGCGATATCAAAATTGCT
GTCTGCCAGGTGATCGCTGATGTACTGACAAGCCTCGCGTACCCGATTATCCATCGGTGGATGGAGCGAC
TCGTTAATCGCTTCCATGCGCCGCAGTAACAATTGCTCAAGCAGATTTATCGCCAGCAGCTCCGAATAGC
GCCCTTCCCCTTGCCCGGCGTTAATGATTTGCCCAAACAGGTCGCTGAAATGCGGCTGGTGCGCTTCATC
CGGGCGAAAGAACCCCGTATTGGCAAATATTGACGGCCAGTTAAGCCATTCATGCCAGTAGGCGCGCGGA
CGAAAGTAAACCCACTGGTGATACCATTCGCGAGCCTCCGGATGACGACCGTAGTGATGAATCTCTCCTG
GCGGGAACAGCAAAATATCACCCGGTCGGCAAACAAATTCTCGTCCCTGATTTTTCACCACCCCCTGATC
GCGAATGGTGAGATTGAGAATATAACCTTTCATTCCCAGCGGTCGGTCGATAAAAAAATCGAGATAACCG
TTGGCCTCAATCGGCGTTAAACCCGCCACCAGATGGGCATTAAACGAGTATCCCGGCAGCAGGGGATCAT
TTTGCGCTTCAGCCATACTTTTCATACTCCCGCCATTCAGAGAAGAAACCAATTGTCCATATTGCATCAG
ACATTGCCGTCACTGCGTCTTTTACTGGCTCTTCTCGCTAACCAAACCGGTAACCCCGCTTATTAAAAGC
ATTCTGTAACAAAGCGGGACCAAAGCCATGACAAAAACGCGTAACAAAAGTGTCTATAATCACGGCAGAA
AAGTCCACATTGATTATTTGCACGGCGTCACACTTTGCTATGCCATAGCATTTTTATCCATAAGATTAGC
GGATTCTACCTGACGCTTTTTATCGCAACTCTCTACTGTTTCTCCATACCCGTTTTTTTGGGAATTCAAA
GGAGGCCATCCTATGGCGGACACGTTATTGATTCTGGGTGATAGCCTGAGCGCCGGGTATCGAATGTCTG
CCAGCGCGGCCTGGCCTGCCTTGTTGAATGATAAGTGGCAGAGTAAAACGTCGGTAGTTAATGCCAGCAT
CAGCGGCGACACCTCGCAACAAGGACTGGCGCGCCTTCCGGCTCTGCTGAAACAGCATCAGCCGCGTTGG
GTGCTGGTTGAACTGGGCGGCAATGACGGTTTGCGTGGTTTTCAGCCACAGCAAACCGAGCAAACGCTGC
GCCAGATTTTGCAGGATGTCAAAGCCGCCAACGCTGAACCATTGTTAATGCAAATACGTCTGCCTGCAAA
CTATGGTCGCCGTTATAATGAAGCCTTTAGCGCCATTTACCCCAAACTCGCCAAAGAGTTTGATGTTCCG
CTGCTGCCCTTTTTTATGGAAGAGGTCTACCTCAAGCCACAATGGATGCAGGATGACGGTATTCATCCCA
ACCGCGACGCCCAGCCGTTTATTGCCGACTGGATGGCGAAGCAGTTGCAGCCTTTAGTAAATCATGACTC
ATAAGAGCTCGGTACGACCAGATCACCTTGCGGATTCAGGAGACTGACATGCTTTACAAAGGCGACACCC
TGTACCTTGACTGGCTGGAAGATGGCATTGCCGAACTGGTATTTGATGCCCCAGGTTCAGTTAATAAACT
CGACACTGCGACCGTCGCCAGCCTCGGCGAGGCCATCGGCGTGCTGGAACAGCAATCAGATCTAAAAGGG
CTGCTGCTGCGTTCGAACAAAGCAGCCTTTATCGTCGGTGCTGATATCACCGAATTTTTGTCCCTGTTCC
TCGTTCCTGAAGAACAGTTAAGTCAGTGGCTGCACTTTGCCAATAGCGTGTTTAATCGCCTGGAAGATCT
GCCGGTGCCGACCATTGCTGCCGTCAATGGCTATGCGCTGGGCGGTGGCTGCGAATGCGTGCTGGCGACC
GATTATCGTCTGGCGACGCCGGATCTGCGCATCGGTCTGCCGGAAACCAAACTGGGCATCATGCCTGGCT
TTGGCGGTTCTGTACGTATGCCACGTATGCTGGGCGCTGACAGTGCGCTGGAAATCATTGCCGCCGGTAA
AGATGTCGGCGCGGATCAGGCGCTGAAAATCGGTCTGGTGGATGGCGTAGTCAAAGCAGAAAAACTGGTT
GAAGGCGCAAAGGCGGTTTTACGCCAGGCCATTAACGGCGACCTCGACTGGAAAGCAAAACGTCAGCCGA
AGCTGGAACCACTAAAACTGAGCAAGATTGAAGCCACCATGAGCTTCACCATCGCTAAAGGGATGGTCGC
ACAAACAGCGGGGAAACATTATCCGGCCCCCATCACCGCAGTAAAAACCATTGAAGCTGCGGCCCGTTTT
GGTCGTGAAGAAGCCTTAAACCTGGAAAACAAAAGTTTTGTCCCGCTGGCGCATACCAACGAAGCCCGCG
CACTGGTCGGCATTTTCCTTAACGATCAATATGTAAAAGGCAAAGCGAAGAAACTCACCAAAGACGTTGA
AACCCCGAAACAGGCCGCGGTGCTGGGTGCAGGCATTATGGGCGGCGGCATCGCTTACCAGTCTGCGTGG
AAAGGCGTGCCGGTTGTCATGAAAGATATCAACGACAAGTCGTTAACCCTCGGCATGACCGAAGCCGCGA
AACTGCTGAACAAGCAGCTTGAGCGCGGCAAGATCGATGGTCTGAAACTGGCTGGCGTGATCTCCACAAT
CCACCCAACGCTCGACTACGCCGGATTTGACCGCGTGGATATTGTGGTAGAAGCGGTTGTTGAAAACCCG
AAAGTGAAAAAAGCCGTACTGGCAGAAACCGAACAAAAAGTACGCCAGGATACCGTGCTGGCGTCTAACA
CTTCAACCATTCCTATCAGCGAACTGGCCAACGCGCTGGAACGCCCGGAAAACTTCTGCGGGATGCACTT
CTTTAACCCGGTCCACCGAATGCCGTTGGTAGAAATTATTCGCGGCGAGAAAAGCTCCGACGAAACCATC
GCGAAAGTTGTCGCCTGGGCGAGCAAGATGGGCAAGACGCCGATTGTGGTTAACGACTGCCCCGGCTTCT
TTGTTAACCGCGTGCTGTTCCCGTATTTCGCCGGTTTCAGCCAGCTGCTGCGCGACGGCGCGGATTTCCG
CAAGATCGACAAAGTGATGGAAAAACAGTTTGGCTGGCCGATGGGCCCGGCATATCTGCTGGACGTTGTG
GGCATTGATACCGCGCATCACGCTCAGGCTGTCATGGCAGCAGGCTTCCCGCAGCGGATGCAGAAAGATT
ACCGCGATGCCATCGACGCGCTGTTTGATGCCAACCGCTTTGGTCAGAAGAACGGCCTCGGTTTCTGGCG
TTATAAAGAAGACAGCAAAGGTAAGCCGAAGAAAGAAGAAGACGCCGCCGTTGAAGACCTGCTGGCAGAA
GTGAGCCAGCCGAAGCGCGATTTCAGCGAAGAAGAGATTATCGCCCGCATGATGATCCCGATGGTCAACG
AAGTGGTGCGCTGTCTGGAGGAAGGCATTATCGCCACTCCGGCGGAAGCGGATATGGCGCTGGTCTACGG
CCTGGGCTTCCCTCCGTTCCACGGCGGCGCGTTCCGCTGGCTGGACACCCTCGGTAGCGCAAAATACCTC
GATATGGCACAGCAATATCAGCACCTCGGCCCGCTGTATGAAGTGCCGGAAGGTCTGCGTAATAAAGCGC
GTCATAACGAACCGTACTATCCTCCGGTTGAGCCAGCCCGTCCGGTTGGCGACCTGAAAACGGCTTAAGG
AGTCACAATGGAACAGGTTGTCATTGTCGATGCAATTCGCACCCCGATGGGCCGTTCGAAGGATCCACTC
ACGAACAGGAGCATCGTCATGACCGTCCACGAGAAGCTCGCCCCCCAGTCCCCGACGCACAGCACCGAGG
TCCCCACCGACGTCGCCGAGATCGCGCCCGAGCGGCCGACGCCCGGCTCCCTCGACGCCGCGGCCCTCGA
GGAGGCCCTCCTCGGCCGCTGGGCCGCGGAGCGCCGCGAATCCCGCGAACTCGCCAAGGACCCCGCCCTG
TGGCGCGACCCGCTGCTCGGCATGGACGAGCACCGAGCCCGCGTCCTGCGGCAGCTGGGCGTCCTCGTGG
AGCGCAACGCGGTCCACCGCGCCTTCCCGCGCGAGTTCGGCGGCGAGGACAACCACGGCGGCAACATCTC
CGCCTTCGGCGACCTCGTGCTCGCCGACCCCTCCCTGCAGATCAAGGCCGGTGTGCAGTGGGGCCTGTTC
AGCTCGGCGATCCTGCACCTGGGCACCGCCGAGCACCACCGCCGGTGGCTGCCGGGCGCGATGGACCTGA
GCGTCCCGGGCGCCTTCGCCATGACCGAGATCGGGCACGGCTCGGACGTCGCCTCGATCGCCACGACCGC
CACCTATGACGAGGCGACCCAGGAGTTCGTCATCCACACCCCGTTCAAGGGCGCCTGGAAGGACTACCTC
GGCAACGCCGCGCTGCACGGCAGGGCGGCCACGGTCTTCGCGCAGCTGATCACCCAGGGCGTCAACCACG
GCGTGCACTGCTTCTACGTCCCCATCCGGGACGAGAAGGGCGCCTTCCTGCCCGGCGTGGGCGGCGAGGA
CGACGGCCTCAAGGGCGGACTGAACGGCATCGACAACGGCCGCCTGCACTTCACCCAGGTCCGCATCCCG
CGCACCAACCTCCTCAACCGCTACGGCGACGTGGCGGAGGACGGGACCTACTCCTCGCCCATCGCCTCCC
CCGGGCGTCGCTTCTTCACGATGCTCGGCACCCTCGTCCAGGGCCGCGTCTCCCTGTCCCTCGCCGCCAC
CACGGCCTCCTTCCTCGGCCTGCACGGTGCGCTGGCCTACGCGGAGCAGCGCCGCCAGTTCAACGCCTCC
GACCCGCAGCGGGAGGAGGTGCTGCTGGACTACCAGAACCACCAGCGCCGCCTCATCGACCGCCTGGCCC
GCGCCTACGCGGACGCCTTCGCCTCCAACGAGCTCGTCGTGAAGTTCGACGACGTCTTCTCCGGCCGCTC
CGACACGGACGTGGACCGGCAGGAGCTCGAGACGCTCGCCGCGGCCGTGAAGCCGCTGACCACGTGGCAT
GCCCTGGACACCCTGCAGGAGGCCCGCGAGGCGTGCGGCGGCGCCGGGTTCCTCGCCGAGAACCGGGTGA
CCCAGATGCGCGCCGACCTGGACGTGTACGTCACGTTCGAGGGCGACAACACGGTGCTCCTGCAGCTGGT
GGGCAAGCGTCTGCTGACCGACTACTCGAAGGAGTTCGGACGTCTCAATGTGGGCGCCGTCTCCCGCTAC
GTGGTCCATCAGGCCTCGGACGCCATCCACCGTGCGGGCCTGCACAAGGCCGTCCAGTCTGTGGCCGACG
GCGGCTCCGAGCGCCGCTCCGCGAACTGGTTCAAGGACCCCGCCGTGCAGCATGAGCTGCTCACCGAGCG
CGTCCGCGCCAAGACCGCCGACGTCGCCGGAACCCTCTCGGGGGCCCGGGGCAAGGGCCAGGCGGCTCAG
GCGGAGGCGTTCAACACGCGCCAGCACGAGCTCATCGAGGCCGCCCGCAACCACGGCGAGCTGCTGCAGT
GGGAGGCCTTCACCCGCGCCCTGGAGGGCATCACGGATGAGACCACGAAGACTGTCCTGACGTGGCTGCG
CGACCTCTTCGCGCTGCGCCTCATCGAGGACGACCTCGGCTGGTTCGTGGCCCACGGCCGCGTCTCGAGC
CAGCGCGCCCGGGCCCTGCGCGGCTATGTCAACCGGCTCGCCGAGCGGCTGCGCCCCTTCGCCCTCGAGC
TCGTCGAGGCGTTCGGCCTCGAGCCCGAGCACCTGCGCATGGCGGTGGCCACGGACGCCGAGACCCAGCG
CCAGGAGGAGGCCCACGCCTGGTTCACGGCCCGCCGGGCCGCCGGCGAGGAGCCGGAGGACGAGAAGGCC
GTGCGCGC
